Addgene plasmid #20491: pWZL Neo Myr Flag GALK2
Depositing lab: William Hahn & Jean Zhao. Depositing organization: Dana-Farber Cancer Institute. Publication: Integrative Genomic Approaches Identify IKBKE as a Breast Cancer Oncogene (Kinase Library Clones). Boehm JS, Zhao JJ, Yao J, Kim SY, Firestein R, Dunn IF, Sjostrom SK, Garraway LA, Weremowicz S, Richardson AL, Greulich H, Stewart CJ, Mulvey LA, Shen RR, Ambrogio L, Hirozane-Kishikawa T, Hill DE, Vidal M, Meyerson M, Grenier JK, Hinkle G, Root DE, Roberts TM, Lander ES, Polyak K, Hahn WC. Cell. 2007 Jun 15. 129(6):1065-1079. 10.1016/j.cell.2007.03.052 PubMed 17574021.
Backbone
  Vector backbone: pWZL-Neo-Myr-Flag-DEST
  Backbone manufacturer: William Hahn Lab (available at Addgene, #15300)
  Vector type: Mammalian Expression, Retroviral
  Selectable markers: Neomycin (select with G418)
Growth in bacteria
  Bacterial resistance: Ampicillin, 100 μg/mL
  Growth temperature: 37°C
  Growth strain: Stbl3
  Growth instructions: Stbl3 cells to prevent recombination.
  Copy number: Unknown
Gene/Insert
  Gene/Insert name: GALK2 (alt name: galactokinase 2)
  Species: H. sapiens (human)
  GenBank ID: NM_001001556
  Entrez Gene: GALK2 (a.k.a. GK2, MGC1745)
  Tag / fusion protein: Myr (N terminal on backbone); Flag (N terminal on backbone)
  Cloning method: Gateway Cloning
  Sequencing primers: 5′ pWZL-Fwd (GAA CCT CCT CGT TCG ACC); 3′ pWZL-Rev (TTC CGG GCC CTC ACA TTG)
Resource information
  A portion of this plasmid was derived from a plasmid made by: 1-E6
Terms and licenses: Academic/Nonprofit Terms; Industry Terms: Not Available to Industry
Depositor comments: ORFs were cloned into Gateway compatible pEntry vectors. An LR recombination reaction was performed to move the ORF to pWZL-Neo-Myr-Flag DEST such that the ORF would have 5' myristoylation and flag tags. This plasmid is part of a kinase library, and the gene has been verified, but has not been fully sequenced for minor mutations. Please see the following link for plasmids from this article that are not part of the kinase library http://www.addgene.org/pubmed/17574021
How to cite: pWZL Neo Myr Flag GALK2 was a gift from William Hahn & Jean Zhao (Addgene plasmid # 20491 ; http://n2t.net/addgene:20491 ; RRID:Addgene_20491)
