[The description below was written by a language model from this plasmid's Addgene catalogue record.]
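Description:
pWZL Neo Myr Flag GALK2 is a retroviral mammalian expression plasmid carrying the human galactokinase 2 (GALK2) open reading frame in the pWZL-Neo-Myr-Flag-DEST backbone. It is propagated in bacteria under ampicillin selection, using a recombination-deficient strain because the repeated sequences typical of retroviral vectors are prone to rearrangement. Transduced or transfected mammalian cells are selected with G418 through the neomycin resistance marker. The record contains no feature table, so the promoter driving the insert, the origin of replication and the arrangement of the viral elements are not stated, and the copy number is listed as unknown.

The GALK2 ORF was first cloned into a Gateway entry vector and then moved into the destination backbone by an LR recombination reaction. This places it in frame behind two N-terminal elements supplied by the backbone: a myristoylation signal and a Flag epitope. A myristoylation signal directs lipid modification of the protein's N terminus and so targets the fusion to cellular membranes, a strategy commonly used to promote activation of kinases. The Flag tag allows detection or immunoprecipitation of the expressed protein.

The construct is one clone in a library of myristoylated, Flag-tagged human kinases built for gain-of-function screening, associated with a study that used integrative genomic approaches to identify a breast cancer oncogene. It suits the production of retrovirus for stable expression of membrane-targeted GALK2 in mammalian cells. The depositors note that the identity of the gene has been verified but that the insert has not been fully sequenced for minor mutations.
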