>Addgene plasmid #20491 | pWZL Neo Myr Flag GALK2 | addgene partial sequence | sequence record 26314 | 20491 with pWZL-Fwd
CTCCTTCTCTAGGCGCCGGCCGGATCCAGAATTCGCCACCATGGGGTCTTCAAAATCTAAACCAAAGGAC
CCCAGCCAGCGCCGGCGCAGGATCCGAGGTTACCTTGACTACAAAGACGATGACGACAAGCAATTGACAA
GTTTGTACAAAAAAGTTGGCATGGCTACAGAGAGCCCTGCTACGCGTCGGGTCCAGGTGGCAGAACATCC
TAGGTTACTGAAGCTAAAGGAGATGTTTAACTCCAAGTTTGGATCTATTCCCAAGTTTTATGTTCGAGCA
CCAGGAAGAGTCAACATAATAGGAGAGCATATAGATTATTGTGGATATTCTGTTCTTCCTATGGCTGTAG
AACAAGATGTGCTAATAGCTGTAGAACCTGTGAAAACGTACGCTCTCCAACTGGCCAATACAAATCCCTT
GTATCCGGACTTCAGTACTAGTGCTAATAACATCCAGATTGATAAAACCAAGCCTTTGTGGCACAACTAT
TTCTTATGTGGACTTAAAGGAATTCAGGAACACTTTGGTCTTAGTAACCTGACTGGAATGAACTGCCTGG
TAGATGGAAATATCCCACCAAGTTCTGGCCTCTCCAGCTCCAGTGCTTTGGTCTGTTGTGCTGGCTTGNT
GACGCTCACAGTGCTGGGAAGGAATCTATCCANGGTGGAACTTGCAGAAATCTGTGCCNAGAGTGAGCGT
TACATTGGCACTGAAG
